>Addgene plasmid #21227 | GFP-C1-CAMKIIbeta | addgene partial sequence | sequence record 27096 | 21227 with EGFP-C
TCTCGGCATGGACGAGCTGTACAAGTCCGGACTCAGATCTCGAGCTCAAGCTTCGAATTCTGCAGTCGAC
GGTACCGCGGGCCCGGGATCCACCGGATCTAGAATGGCCACCACGGTGACCTGCACCCGTTTCACGGACG
AGTACCAGCTATACGAGGATATTGGCAAGGGGGCTTTCTCTGTGGTCCGACGCTGTGTCAAGCTCTGCAC
CGGCCATGAGTATGCAGCTAAGATCATTAACACCAAGAAGCTGTCAGCTAGAGATCACCAGAAGCTGGAG
AGGGAGGCTCGGATCTGCCGCCTGCTGAAGCATTCCAACATTGTACGCCTCCATGACAGCATCTCTGAAG
AGGGCTTCCACTACCTGGTCTTCGACCTGGTCACTGGTGGGGAGCTCTTTGAAGACATTGTGGCGAGAGA
GTACTACAGTGAGGCTGACGCCAGTCACTGTATCCAGCAGATCCTGGAGGCTGTTCTCCATTGTCACCAA
ATGGGGGTCGTCCACAGAGACCTCAAGCCTGAAAACCTGCTCCTGGCCAGCAAATGCAAAGGGGCCGCAG
TGAAACTGGCAGACTTCGGCCTGGCCATCGAGGTTCAGGGAGACCAGCAGGCATGGTTTGGATTTGCGGG
AACACCAGGCTACCTGTCTCCCGAAGTTCTTCGGAAGGAGGCCTATGGCAAACCAGTGGATATCTGGGCA
TGTGGGGTGATCCTGTATATCCTGCTGGTGGGATACCCACCTTTCT
