>Addgene plasmid #21227 | GFP-C1-CAMKIIbeta | addgene partial sequence | sequence record 81507 | SV40pA-R 5'-GAAATTTGTGATGCTATTGC-3'
AGTTAACAACAACAATTGCATTCATTTTATGTTTCAGGTTCAGGGGGAGGTGTGGGAGGTTTTTTAAAGC
AAGTAAAACCTCTACAAATGTGGTATGGCTGATTATGATCAGTTATCTAGATTACTGCAGTGGGGCCACT
GGAGCGCCCGAGCAGTGGAAATGGACATTCTGCCACTTGCCGTCGCGGCGGTGCCACACACGGGTCTCTT
CGGACTGGCTGGTGCGGGGTCTGCCCTGGCCGTCGATGTACTGTGTGAGGCGGATGTAAGCGATGCAGGC
TGCATCCTCGCCGATGACGTGCACGTGCGGGTTCAGGATAGTGGTGTGGATCGGCTTGCTGTTCTTGGCC
AGCAGGTTCTCAAAGTAGAATCTGTGGAAATCCATCCCTTCGACCAGGTTGCCCAGAGCTTCAGGCTCAA
ATGAGGTCAGGCCTGGGTCACAGATTTTCGCATAGGCCTCAAAGTCGCCGTTGTTGACGGCCTCGATGAG
CTGCTCTGTGGTCTTGATGATTTCCTGCTTCCGGGCTTTGGCATCTTCGTCCTCTATGGTTGTGTTGGTG
CTGTCGGAAGATTCCTTAATGCCGTCCACTGGGTTATGGATAACGGTGGTTTGAGGCTCCAGGGCGGCAG
GAGGGAGGGATCCTTTGGGGCTGGTGATGGCCGAGCTGTTTTTGGTGCTGTTTGTCTGGGGCTTGACTCC
GTCTGCTTTCTTGTTGAGTAAACTCTTGGCTTGTTCCACCAGCCCCATGGTGGTGCCGGAGGCCGCGGTG
GACATTGTGGCCGGAGCGGTGGTCTGTCTGCCCACTGAGAAATTCCGTGTGGCCAGCATAGTGGTGAGGA
TGGCTCCCTTGAGCTTCCTCCTTGCATTGAACTTCTTCAGACATTCCACAGTCTCCTGTCTGTGCATCAT
GGA
