[The description below was written by a language model from this plasmid's Addgene catalogue record.]
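Description:
GFP-C1-CAMKIIbeta is a mammalian expression plasmid built on a Clontech C1-series backbone (about 4.7 kb without insert) that encodes rat calcium/calmodulin-dependent protein kinase II beta (Camk2b) fused to GFP. The insert is roughly 1.6 kb and was placed into the vector by restriction cloning using XbaI at both ends; the record does not say whether these sites survived. Because a single enzyme flanks the insert, orientation would have depended on screening rather than on the cloning design. The record lists GFP as the tag without giving its position, although the "C1" naming convention for this vector family generally implies that the fluorescent protein sits at the N-terminus of the inserted coding sequence. No functional mutation is recorded; the mutation field holds only an internal lab identifier.

The plasmid is propagated in E. coli under kanamycin selection, and it carries a neomycin resistance marker that allows G418 selection of transfected mammalian cells. The promoter, polyadenylation signal and origins of replication are not stated, and no feature table is provided, so these elements cannot be confirmed here. Copy number is listed as unknown.

The associated publication reports that CaMKIIbeta acts as an F-actin targeting module that localises CaMKIIalpha/beta hetero-oligomers to dendritic spines. This points to the construct's use in live-cell fluorescence imaging of the kinase's subcellular distribution, particularly its association with the actin cytoskeleton in neurons and other transfected cells.
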