Addgene plasmid #21227: GFP-C1-CAMKIIbeta
Depositing lab: Tobias Meyer. Depositing organization: Stanford University. Publication: CaMKIIbeta functions as an F-actin targeting module that localizes CaMKIIalpha/beta heterooligomers to dendritic spines. Shen K, Teruel MN, Subramanian K, Meyer T. Neuron. 1998 Sep . 21(3):593-606. 10.1016/S0896-6273(00)80569-3 PubMed 9768845.
Backbone
  Vector backbone: C1
  Backbone manufacturer: Clontech
  Backbone size w/o insert (bp): 4731
  Vector type: Mammalian Expression
  Selectable markers: Neomycin (select with G418)
Growth in bacteria
  Bacterial resistance: Kanamycin, 50 μg/mL
  Growth temperature: 37°C
  Growth strain: DH5alpha
  Copy number: Unknown
Gene/Insert
  Gene/Insert name: CAMKIIbeta (alt name: CAMKIIbeta)
  Species: R. norvegicus (rat)
  Insert size (bp): 1635
  Mutation: Lab plasmid KS 0002.
  Entrez Gene: Camk2b (a.k.a. Ck2b)
  Tag / fusion protein: GFP
  Cloning method: Restriction Enzyme; 5′ cloning site XbaI (unknown if destroyed); 3′ cloning site XbaI (unknown if destroyed)
  Sequencing primers: 5′ n/a
Terms and licenses: Academic/Nonprofit Terms; Industry Terms: Not Available to Industry
How to cite: GFP-C1-CAMKIIbeta was a gift from Tobias Meyer (Addgene plasmid # 21227 ; http://n2t.net/addgene:21227 ; RRID:Addgene_21227)
