LOCUS       Exported 6366 bp ds-DNA circular SYN 12-MAY-2021
DEFINITION  synthetic circular DNA
ACCESSION   .
VERSION     .
KEYWORDS    GFP-C1-CAMKIIbeta
SOURCE      synthetic DNA construct
  ORGANISM  synthetic DNA construct
REFERENCE   1 (bases 1 to 6366)
  AUTHORS   Shen K, Teruel MN, Subramanian K, Meyer T
  TITLE     CaMKIIbeta functions as an F-actin targeting module that localizes
            CaMKIIalpha/beta heterooligomers to dendritic spines.
  JOURNAL   Neuron. 1998 Sep . 21(3):593-606.
  PUBMED    9768845
REFERENCE   2 (bases 1 to 6366)
  AUTHORS   .
  TITLE     Direct Submission
  JOURNAL   Exported May 12, 2021 from SnapGene Server 1.1.58
            http://www.snapgene.com
FEATURES             Location/Qualifiers
     source          1..6366
                     /organism="synthetic DNA construct"
                     /mol_type="other DNA"
     enhancer        61..364
                     /label=CMV enhancer
                     /note="human cytomegalovirus immediate early enhancer"
     promoter        365..568
                     /label=CMV promoter
                     /note="human cytomegalovirus (CMV) immediate early
                     promoter"
     primer_bind     519..539
                     /label=CMV-F
                     /note="Human CMV immediate early promoter, forward primer"
     regulatory      607..616
                     /regulatory_class="other"
                     /note="vertebrate consensus sequence for strong initiation
                     of translation (Kozak, 1987)"
     CDS             613..1329
                     /codon_start=1
                     /product="enhanced GFP"
                     /label=EGFP
                     /translation="MVSKGEELFTGVVPILVELDGDVNGHKFSVSGEGEGDATYGKLTL
                     KFICTTGKLPVPWPTLVTTLTYGVQCFSRYPDHMKQHDFFKSAMPEGYVQERTIFFKDD
                     GNYKTRAEVKFEGDTLVNRIELKGIDFKEDGNILGHKLEYNYNSHNVYIMADKQKNGIK
                     VNFKIRHNIEDGSVQLADHYQQNTPIGDGPVLLPDNHYLSTQSALSKDPNEKRDHMVLL
                     EFVTAAGITLGMDELYK"
     CDS             613..1329
                     /codon_start=1
                     /product="the original enhanced GFP (Yang et al., 1996)"
                     /label=EGFP
                     /note="mammalian codon-optimized"
                     /translation="MVSKGEELFTGVVPILVELDGDVNGHKFSVSGEGEGDATYGKLTL
                     KFICTTGKLPVPWPTLVTTLTYGVQCFSRYPDHMKQHDFFKSAMPEGYVQERTIFFKDD
                     GNYKTRAEVKFEGDTLVNRIELKGIDFKEDGNILGHKLEYNYNSHNVYIMADKQKNGIK
                     VNFKIRHNIEDGSVQLADHYQQNTPIGDGPVLLPDNHYLSTQSALSKDPNEKRDHMVLL
                     EFVTAAGITLGMDELYK"
     primer_bind     complement(658..679)
                     /label=EGFP-N
                     /note="EGFP, reverse primer"
     primer_bind     complement(919..938)
                     /label=EXFP-R
                     /note="For distinguishing EGFP variants, reverse primer"
     primer_bind     1266..1287
                     /label=EGFP-C
                     /note="EGFP, forward primer"
     misc_feature    1330..1395
                     /label=MCS
                     /note="multiple cloning site"
     polyA_signal    3154..3275
                     /label=SV40 poly(A) signal
                     /note="SV40 polyadenylation signal"
     primer_bind     complement(3191..3210)
                     /label=SV40pA-R
                     /note="SV40 polyA, reverse primer"
     primer_bind     3245..3264
                     /label=EBV-rev
                     /note="SV40 polyA terminator, reverse primer"
     rep_origin      complement(3282..3737)
                     /direction=LEFT
                     /label=f1 ori
                     /note="f1 bacteriophage origin of replication; arrow
                     indicates direction of (+) strand synthesis"
     primer_bind     complement(3419..3440)
                     /label=F1ori-F
                     /note="F1 origin, forward primer"
     primer_bind     3631..3650
                     /label=F1ori-R
                     /note="F1 origin, reverse primer"
     promoter        3764..3868
                     /gene="bla"
                     /label=AmpR promoter
     promoter        3870..4227
                     /label=SV40 promoter
                     /note="SV40 enhancer and early promoter"
     primer_bind     complement(3893..3913)
                     /label=pBABE 3'
                     /note="SV40 enhancer, reverse primer for pBABE vectors"
     rep_origin      4078..4213
                     /label=SV40 ori
                     /note="SV40 origin of replication"
     primer_bind     4140..4159
                     /label=SV40pro-F
                     /note="SV40 promoter/origin, forward primer"
     CDS             4262..5056
                     /codon_start=1
                     /gene="aph(3')-II (or nptII)"
                     /product="aminoglycoside phosphotransferase from Tn5"
                     /label=NeoR/KanR
                     /note="confers resistance to neomycin, kanamycin, and G418
                     (Geneticin(R))"
                     /translation="MIEQDGLHAGSPAAWVERLFGYDWAQQTIGCSDAAVFRLSAQGRP
                     VLFVKTDLSGALNELQDEAARLSWLATTGVPCAAVLDVVTEAGRDWLLLGEVPGQDLLS
                     SHLAPAEKVSIMADAMRRLHTLDPATCPFDHQAKHRIERARTRMEAGLVDQDDLDEEHQ
                     GLAPAELFARLKASMPDGEDLVVTHGDACLPNIMVENGRFSGFIDCGRLGVADRYQDIA
                     LATRDIAEELGGEWADRFLVLYGIAAPDSQRIAFYRLLDEFF"
     primer_bind     complement(4316..4335)
                     /label=Neo-R
                     /note="Neomycin resistance gene, reverse primer"
     primer_bind     4926..4945
                     /label=Neo-F
                     /note="Neomycin resistance gene, forward primer"
     primer_bind     complement(5244..5263)
                     /label=TK-pA-R
                     /note="Thymidine kinase polyA, reverse primer"
     polyA_signal    5288..5335
                     /label=HSV TK poly(A) signal
                     /note="herpes simplex virus thymidine kinase
                     polyadenylation signal (Cole and Stacy, 1985)"
     rep_origin      5664..6252
                     /direction=RIGHT
                     /label=ori
                     /note="high-copy-number ColE1/pMB1/pBR322/pUC origin of
                     replication"
     primer_bind     6153..6172
                     /label=pBR322ori-F
                     /note="pBR322 origin, forward primer"
ORIGIN
        1 tagttattaa tagtaatcaa ttacggggtc attagttcat agcccatata tggagttccg
       61 cgttacataa cttacggtaa atggcccgcc tggctgaccg cccaacgacc cccgcccatt
      121 gacgtcaata atgacgtatg ttcccatagt aacgccaata gggactttcc attgacgtca
      181 atgggtggag tatttacggt aaactgccca cttggcagta catcaagtgt atcatatgcc
      241 aagtacgccc cctattgacg tcaatgacgg taaatggccc gcctggcatt atgcccagta
      301 catgacctta tgggactttc ctacttggca gtacatctac gtattagtca tcgctattac
      361 catggtgatg cggttttggc agtacatcaa tgggcgtgga tagcggtttg actcacgggg
      421 atttccaagt ctccacccca ttgacgtcaa tgggagtttg ttttggcacc aaaatcaacg
      481 ggactttcca aaatgtcgta acaactccgc cccattgacg caaatgggcg gtaggcgtgt
      541 acggtgggag gtctatataa gcagagctgg tttagtgaac cgtcagatcc gctagcgcta
      601 ccggtcgcca ccatggtgag caagggcgag gagctgttca ccggggtggt gcccatcctg
      661 gtcgagctgg acggcgacgt aaacggccac aagttcagcg tgtccggcga gggcgagggc
      721 gatgccacct acggcaagct gaccctgaag ttcatctgca ccaccggcaa gctgcccgtg
      781 ccctggccca ccctcgtgac caccctgacc tacggcgtgc agtgcttcag ccgctacccc
      841 gaccacatga agcagcacga cttcttcaag tccgccatgc ccgaaggcta cgtccaggag
      901 cgcaccatct tcttcaagga cgacggcaac tacaagaccc gcgccgaggt gaagttcgag
      961 ggcgacaccc tggtgaaccg catcgagctg aagggcatcg acttcaagga ggacggcaac
     1021 atcctggggc acaagctgga gtacaactac aacagccaca acgtctatat catggccgac
     1081 aagcagaaga acggcatcaa ggtgaacttc aagatccgcc acaacatcga ggacggcagc
     1141 gtgcagctcg ccgaccacta ccagcagaac acccccatcg gcgacggccc cgtgctgctg
     1201 cccgacaacc actacctgag cacccagtcc gccctgagca aagaccccaa cgagaagcgc
     1261 gatcacatgg tcctgctgga gttcgtgacc gccgccggga tcactctcgg catggacgag
     1321 ctgtacaagt ccggactcag atctcgagct caagcttcga attctgcagt cgacggtacc
     1381 gcgggcccgg gatccaccgg atctagaatg gccaccacgg tgacctgcac ccgtttcacg
     1441 gacgagtacc agctatacga ggatattggc aagggggctt tctctgtggt ccgacgctgt
     1501 gtcaagctct gcaccggcca tgagtatgca gctaagatca ttaacaccaa gaagctgtca
     1561 gctagagatc accagaagct ggagagggag gctcggatct gccgcctgct gaagcattcc
     1621 aacattgtac gcctccatga cagcatctct gaagagggct tccactacct ggtcttcgac
     1681 ctggtcactg gtggggagct ctttgaagac attgtggcga gagagtacta cagtgaggct
     1741 gacgccagtc actgtatcca gcagatcctg gaggctgttc tccattgtca ccaaatgggg
     1801 gtcgtccaca gagacctcaa gcctgaaaac ctgctcctgg ccagcaaatg caaaggggcc
     1861 gcagtgaaac tggcagactt cggcctggcc atcgaggttc agggagacca gcaggcatgg
     1921 tttggatttg cgggaacacc aggctacctg tctcccgaag ttcttcggaa ggaggcctat
     1981 ggcaaaccag tggatatctg ggcatgtggg gtgatcctgt atatcctgct ggtgggatac
     2041 ccacctttct gggatgagga ccagcacaag ctgtaccagc agatcaaggc tggggcctat
     2101 gacttcccat cccccgagtg ggacaccgtt acccctgaag ccaaaaacct catcaaccag
     2161 atgttgacca tcaaccccgc caagcgcatc acggcccacg aggccctgaa gcacccatgg
     2221 gtctgccaac gatccacggt ggcctccatg atgcacagac aggagactgt ggaatgtctg
     2281 aagaagttca atgcaaggag gaagctcaag ggagccatcc tcaccactat gctggccaca
     2341 cggaatttct cagtgggcag acagaccacc gctccggcca caatgtccac cgcggcctcc
     2401 ggcaccacca tggggctggt ggaacaagcc aagagtttac tcaacaagaa agcagacgga
     2461 gtcaagcccc agacaaacag caccaaaaac agctcggcca tcaccagccc caaaggatcc
     2521 ctccctcctg ccgccctgga gcctcaaacc accgttatcc ataacccagt ggacggcatt
     2581 aaggaatctt ccgacagcac caacacaacc atagaggacg aagatgccaa agcccggaag
     2641 caggaaatca tcaagaccac agagcagctc atcgaggccg tcaacaacgg cgactttgag
     2701 gcctatgcga aaatctgtga cccaggcctg acctcatttg agcctgaagc tctgggcaac
     2761 ctggtcgaag ggatggattt ccacagattc tactttgaga acctgctggc caagaacagc
     2821 aagccgatcc acaccactat cctgaacccg cacgtgcacg tcatcggcga ggatgcagcc
     2881 tgcatcgctt acatccgcct cacacagtac atcgacggcc agggcagacc ccgcaccagc
     2941 cagtccgaag agacccgtgt gtggcaccgc cgcgacggca agtggcagaa tgtccatttc
     3001 cactgctcgg gcgctccagt ggccccactg cagtaatcta gataactgat cataatcagc
     3061 cataccacat ttgtagaggt tttacttgct ttaaaaaacc tcccacacct ccccctgaac
     3121 ctgaaacata aaatgaatgc aattgttgtt gttaacttgt ttattgcagc ttataatggt
     3181 tacaaataaa gcaatagcat cacaaatttc acaaataaag catttttttc actgcattct
     3241 agttgtggtt tgtccaaact catcaatgta tcttaacgcg taaattgtaa gcgttaatat
     3301 tttgttaaaa ttcgcgttaa atttttgtta aatcagctca ttttttaacc aataggccga
     3361 aatcggcaaa atcccttata aatcaaaaga atagaccgag atagggttga gtgttgttcc
     3421 agtttggaac aagagtccac tattaaagaa cgtggactcc aacgtcaaag gnnnnnnnnn
     3481 nnnnnnnnnn nnnnnnnnnn nnnnnnnnnn nnnnnnnnnn tnnnnnnnnn nnnnnnnnnn
     3541 nnnnnnnnnn nnnnnnnnnn nnnnnnnnnn nnnnnnnnnn nnnnnnnnnn nnnnnnnnnn
     3601 nnnnnnnnnn nngnnnnnnn nnnnnnnnnn nnnnnnnnnn nnnnnnnnnn nnnnnnnnnn
     3661 nnnnnnnnnn nnnnnnnnnn nnnnnnnnnn nnnnnnnnnn nnnnnnnnnn nnnnnnnnnn
     3721 nnnnnnnnnn nnnnnnncag gtggcacttt tcggggaaat gtgcgcggaa cccctatttg
     3781 tttatttttc taaatacatt caaatatgta tccgctcatg agacaataac cctgataaat
     3841 gcttcaataa tattgaaaaa ggaagagtcc tgaggcggaa agaaccagct gtggaatgtg
     3901 tgtcagttag ggtgtggaaa gtccccaggc tccccagcag gcagaagtat gcaaagcatg
     3961 catctcaatt agtcagcaac caggtgtgga aagtccccag gctccccagc aggcagaagt
     4021 atgcaaagca tgcatctcaa ttagtcagca accatagtcc cgcccctaac tccgcccatc
     4081 ccgcccctaa ctccgcccag ttccgcccat tctccgcccc atggctgact aatttttttt
     4141 atttatgcag aggccgaggc cgcctcggcc tctgagctat tccagaagta gtgaggaggc
     4201 ttttttggag gcctaggctt ttgcaaagat cgatcaagag acaggatgag gatcgtttcg
     4261 catgattgaa caagatggat tgcacgcagg ttctccggcc gcttgggtgg agaggctatt
     4321 cggctatgac tgggcacaac agacaatcgg ctgctctgat gccgccgtgt tccggctgtc
     4381 agcgcagggg cgcccggttc tttttgtcaa gaccgacctg tccggtgccc tgaatgaact
     4441 gcaagacgag gcagcgcggc tatcgtggct ggccacgacg ggcgttcctt gcgcagctgt
     4501 gctcgacgtt gtcactgaag cgggaaggga ctggctgcta ttgggcgaag tgccggggca
     4561 ggatctcctg tcatctcacc ttgctcctgc cgagaaagta tccatcatgg ctgatgcaat
     4621 gcggcggctg catacgcttg atccggctac ctgcccattc gaccaccaag cgaaacatcg
     4681 catcgagcga gcacgtactc ggatggaagc cggtcttgtc gatcaggatg atctggacga
     4741 agagcatcag gggctcgcgc cagccgaact gttcgccagg ctcaaggcga gcatgcccga
     4801 cggcgaggat ctcgtcgtga cccatggcga tgcctgcttg ccgaatatca tggtggaaaa
     4861 tggccgcttt tctggattca tcgactgtgg ccggctgggt gtggcggacc gctatcagga
     4921 catagcgttg gctacccgtg atattgctga agagcttggc ggcgaatggg ctgaccgctt
     4981 cctcgtgctt tacggtatcg ccgctcccga ttcgcagcgc atcgccttct atcgccttct
     5041 tgacgagttc ttctgagcgg gactctgggg ttcgaaatga ccgaccaagc gacgcccaac
     5101 ctgccatcac gagatttcga ttccaccgcc gccttctatg aaaggttggg cttcggaatc
     5161 gttttccggg acgccggctg gatgatcctc cagcgcgggg atctcatgct ggagttcttc
     5221 gcccacccta gggggaggct aactgaaaca cggaaggaga caataccgga aggaacccgc
     5281 gctatgacgg caataaaaag acagaataaa acgcacggtg ttgggtcgtt tgttcataaa
     5341 cgcggggttc ggtcccaggg ctggcactct gtcgataccc caccgagacc ccattggggc
     5401 caatacgccc gcgtttcttc cttttcccca ccccaccccc caagttcggg tgaaggccca
     5461 gggctcgcag ccaacgtcgg ggcggcaggc cctgccatag cctcaggtta ctcatatata
     5521 ctttagattg atttaaaact tcatttttaa tttaaaagga tctaggtgaa gatccttttt
     5581 gataatctca tgaccaaaat cccttaacgt gagttttcgt tccactgagc gtcagacccc
     5641 gtagaaaaga tcaaaggatc ttcttgagat cctttttttc tgcgcgtaat ctgctgcttg
     5701 caaacaaaaa aaccaccgct accagcggtg gtttgtttgc cggatcaaga gctaccaact
     5761 ctttttccga aggtaactgg cttcagcaga gcgcagatac caaatactgt ccttctagtg
     5821 tagccgtagt taggccacca cttcaagaac tctgtagcac cgcctacata cctcgctctg
     5881 ctaatcctgt taccagtggc tgctgccagt ggcgataagt cgtgtcttac cgggttggac
     5941 tcaagacgat agttaccgga taaggcgcag cggtcgggct gaacgggggg ttcgtgcaca
     6001 cagcccagct tggagcgaac gacctacacc gaactgagat acctacagcg tgagctatga
     6061 gaaagcgcca cgcttcccga agggagaaag gcggacaggt atccggtaag cggcagggtc
     6121 ggaacaggag agcgcacgag ggagcttcca gggggaaacg cctggtatct ttatagtcct
     6181 gtcgggtttc gccacctctg acttgagcgt cgatttttgt gatgctcgtc aggggggcgg
     6241 agcctatgga aaaacgccag caacgcggcc tttttacggt tcctggcctt ttgctggcct
     6301 tttgctcaca tgttctttcc tgcgttatcc cctgattctg tggataaccg tattaccgcc
     6361 atgcat
//
